>Addgene plasmid #32444 | CMV-R-GECO1 | addgene full sequence | sequence record 117093 | Addgene NGS results
TTCCGGACTAGAGCCCCAGCTGGTTCTTTCCGCCTCAGAAGCCATAGAGCCCACCGCATCCCCAGCATGC
CTGCTATTGTCTTCCCAATCCTCCCCCTTGCTGTCCTGCCCCACCCCACCCCCCAGAATAGAATGACACC
TACTCAGACAATGCGATGCAATTTCCTCATTTTATTAGGAAAGGACAGTGGGAGTGGCACCTTCCAGGGT
CAAGGAAGGCACGGGGGAGGGGCAAACAACAGATGGCTGGCAACTAGAAGGCACAGTCGAGGCTGATCAG
CGAGCTCTAGCATTTAGGTGACACTATAGAATAGGGCCCTCTAGATGCATGCTCGAGCGGCCGCCAGTGT
GATGGATATCTGCAGAATTCCTACTTCGCTGTCATCATTTGTACAAACTCTTCGTAGTTTACCTGACCAT
CCCCATCGATGTCTGCTACCCTGATCATTTCATCAACCTCCTCATCTGTTAACTTCTCTCCAAGGTCTGT
CATCACGTGGCGAAGCTCTGCTGCGCCGATGTAGCCATTGCCGTCCTTATCAAACACGCGGAACGCTTCT
CTAATTTCCTCTTCACTGTCTGTGTCATTCATTTTTCTTGCCATCATCGTCAGGAACTCAGGGAAGTCGA
ATGTGCCGTCACCGTCGGCATCTACTTCATTGATCATGTCCTGCAGCTCTGCTTCTGTGGGGTTCTGCCC
CAGAGACCGCATCACCGTCCCCAGCTCCTTGGTTGTTATCGTCCCATCCCCGTCCTTGTCAAATAGGGAG
AAAGCCTCTTTAAATTCTGCGATCTGCTCTTCAGTCAGTTGGTCACGCGTAGCCTCCCAGCCCATGGTCT
TCTTCTGCATTACGGGGCCGTCGGGGGGGAAGTTGGTGCCGCGCAGCTTCACCTTGTAGATGAATACGCC
GTCCTGCAGGGAGGAGTCCTGGTTAACGTGAATAATGCCGCCGTCCTCGAAGTTCATCACGCGCTCCCAC
CTGAAGCCCTCGGGGAAGGACAGCTTGAAGTAGTCGGGGATGTCGGCTGGGTGCTTAATGTAGGCCTTGG
AGCCGTACATGAACTGAGGGGACAGGATGTCCCAGGCGAAGGGCAGGGGGCCACCCTTGGTCACCTTCAG
CTTAGCGGTCTGAAAGGCCTCGTAGGGGCGGCCCTCGCCCTCGCCCTCGATCTCGAACTCGTGGCCGTTC
ACGGAGCCCTCCATGTGCACCTTGAAGCGCATGAACTCCTTGATGATGGCCATGTTATCCTCCTCGCCCT
TGCTCACCAGACTCCCGCCTGTACCTCCCTTGTACAGCTCGTCCATGCCGCCGGTGGAGTGGCGGCCCTC
GGCGCGTTCGCACTGTTCCACGATGGTGTAGTCCTCGTTGTGGGACACGATGTCCAACTTGATGTCGACG
ATGTAGGCGCCGGGCAGCTGCACGGGCTTCTTGGCCTTGTAGGTGGTCTTGACCTCGGCGGCGTAGTGGC
CGCCGTCCTTCAGCCTCAGCCCCTTCTTGATCTCGCTCTTCAGGGCGCCGTCCTCGGGGTACATCCGCTC
GGAAACCACGGGTGAGCTCAGCCGACCTATAGCTCTGACTGCGTGACCTGCCTTATTCCACTTACGACGT
GATGAGTCGACCATGGTGGATCCGAGCTCGGTACCAAGCTTGGGTCTCCCTATAGTGAGTCGTATTAATT
TCGATAAGCCAGTAAGCAGTGGGTTCTCTAGTTAGCCAGAGAGCTCTGCTTATATAGACCTCCCACCGTA
CACGCCTACCGCCCATTTGCGTCAATGGGGCGGAGTTGTTACGACATTTTGGAAAGTCCCGTTGATTTTG
GTGCCAAAACAAACTCCCATTGACGTCAATGGGGTGGAGACTTGGAAATCCCCGTGAGTCAAACCGCTAT
CCACGCCCATTGATGTACTGCCAAAACCGCATCACCATGGTAATAGCGATGACTAATACGTAGATGTACT
GCCAAGTAGGAAAGTCCCATAAGGTCATGTACTGGGCATAATGCCAGGCGGGCCATTTACCGTCATTGAC
GTCAATAGGGGGCGTACTTGGCATATGATACACTTGATGTACTGCCAAGTGGGCAGTTTACCGTAAATAC
TCCACCCATTGACGTCAATGGAAAGTCCCTATTGGCGTTACTATGGGAACATACGTCATTATTGACGTCA
ATGGGCGGGGGTCGTTGGGCGGTCAGCCAGGCGGGCCATTTACCGTAAGTTATGTAACGCGGAACTCCAT
ATATGGGCTATGAACTAATGACCCCGTAATTGATTACTATTAATAACTAGTCAATAATCAATGTCAACGC
GTATATCTGGCCCGTACATCGCGAAGCAGCGCAAAACGCCTAACCCTAAGCAGATTCTTCATGCAATTGT
CGGTCAAGCCTTGCCTTGTTGTAGCTTAAATTTTGCTCGCGCACTACTCAGCGACCTCCAACACACAAGC
AGGGAGCAGATACTGGCTTAACTATGCGGCATCAGAGCAGATTGTACTGAGAGTGCACCATAGGGGATCG
GGAGATCTCCCGATCCGTCGACGTCAGGTGGCACTTTTCGGGGAAATGTGCGCGGAACCCCTATTTGTTT
ATTTTTCTAAATACATTCAAATATGTATCCGCTCATGAGACAATAACCCTGATAAATGCTTCAATAATAT
TGAAAAAGGAAGAGTATGAGTATTCAACATTTCCGTGTCGCCCTTATTCCCTTTTTTGCGGCATTTTGCC
TTCCTGTTTTTGCTCACCCAGAAACGCTGGTGAAAGTAAAAGATGCTGAAGATCAGTTGGGTGCACGAGT
GGGTTACATCGAACTGGATCTCAACAGCGGTAAGATCCTTGAGAGTTTTCGCCCCGAAGAACGTTTTCCA
ATGATGAGCACTTTTAAAGTTCTGCTATGTGGCGCGGTATTATCCCGTATTGACGCCGGGCAAGAGCAAC
TCGGTCGCCGCATACACTATTCTCAGAATGACTTGGTTGAGTACTCACCAGTCACAGAAAAGCATCTTAC
GGATGGCATGACAGTAAGAGAATTATGCAGTGCTGCCATAACCATGAGTGATAACACTGCGGCCAACTTA
CTTCTGACAACGATCGGAGGACCGAAGGAGCTAACCGCTTTTTTGCACAACATGGGGGATCATGTAACTC
GCCTTGATCGTTGGGAACCGGAGCTGAATGAAGCCATACCAAACGACGAGCGTGACACCACGATGCCTGT
AGCAATGGCAACAACGTTGCGCAAACTATTAACTGGCGAACTACTTACTCTAGCTTCCCGGCAACAATTA
ATAGACTGGATGGAGGCGGATAAAGTTGCAGGACCACTTCTGCGCTCGGCCCTTCCGGCTGGCTGGTTTA
TTGCTGATAAATCTGGAGCCGGTGAGCGTGGGTCTCGCGGTATCATTGCAGCACTGGGGCCAGATGGTAA
GCCCTCCCGTATCGTAGTTATCTACACGACGGGGAGTCAGGCAACTATGGATGAACGAAATAGACAGATC
GCTGAGATAGGTGCCTCACTGATTAAGCATTGGTAACTGTCAGACCAAGTTTACTCATATATACTTTAGA
TTGATTTAAAACTTCATTTTTAATTTAAAAGGATCTAGGTGAAGATCCTTTTTGATAATCTCATGACCAA
AATCCCTTAACGTGAGTTTTCGTTCCACTGAGCGTCAGACCCCGTAGAAAAGATCAAAGGATCTTCTTGA
GATCCTTTTTTTCTGCGCGTAATCTGCTGCTTGCAAACAAAAAAACCACCGCTACCAGCGGTGGTTTGTT
TGCCGGATCAAGAGCTACCAACTCTTTTTCCGAAGGTAACTGGCTTCAGCAGAGCGCAGATACCAAATAC
TGTTCTTCTAGTGTAGCCGTAGTTAGGCCACCACTTCAAGAACTCTGTAGCACCGCCTACATACCTCGCT
CTGCTAATCCTGTTACCAGTGGCTGCTGCCAGTGGCGATAAGTCGTGTCTTACCGGGTTGGACTCAAGAC
GATAGTTACCGGATAAGGCGCAGCGGTCGGGCTGAACGGGGGGTTCGTGCACACAGCCCAGCTTGGAGCG
AACGACCTACACCGAACTGAGATACCTACAGCGTGAGCTATGAGAAAGCGCCACGCTTCCCGAAGGGAGA
AAGGCGGACAGGTATCCGGTAAGCGGCAGGGTCGGAACAGGAGAGCGCACGAGGGAGCTTCCAGGGGGAA
ACGCCTGGTATCTTTATAGTCCTGTCGGGTTTCGCCACCTCTGACTTGAGCGTCGATTTTTGTGATGCTC
GTCAGGGGGGCGGAGCCTATGGAAAAACGCCAGCAACGCGGCCTTTTTACGGTTCCTGGCCTTTTGCTGG
CCTTTTGCTCACATGTTCTTTCCTGCGTTATCCCCTGATTCTGTGGATAACCGTATTACCGCCTTTGAGT
GAGCTGATACCGCTCGCCGCAGCCGAACGACCGAGCGCAGCGAG
Features (pLannotate 1.2.2; 14 found; start..end, strand, type, name):
     17..38      -  promoter       SV40 promoter (fragment): SV40 enhancer and early promoter
     42..266     -  polyA_signal   bGH poly(A) signal: bovine growth hormone polyadenylation signal
    292..310     +  promoter       SP6 promoter: promoter for bacteriophage SP6 RNA polymerase
    373..815     -  CDS            calmodulin (fragment): calcium-binding protein
    821..1547    -  CDS            HyPerRed (fragment): red fluorescent genetically encoded indicator for H2O2 ()
   1553..1609    -  CDS            calmodulin-binding peptide: calmodulin-binding peptide from avian smooth muscle myosin light chain kinase
   1659..1677    -  promoter       T7 promoter: promoter for bacteriophage T7 RNA polymerase
   1693..1726    -  LTR            5' LTR (truncated) (fragment): truncated 5' long terminal repeat (LTR) from HIV-1
   1722..1925    -  promoter       CMV promoter: human cytomegalovirus (CMV) immediate early promoter
   1926..2305    -  enhancer       CMV enhancer: human cytomegalovirus immediate early enhancer
   2460..2512    +  misc_feature   bom (fragment): basis of mobility region from pBR322
   2571..2675    +  promoter       AmpR promoter: bla
   2676..3536    +  CDS            AmpR: β-lactamase; bla; confers resistance to ampicillin, carbenicillin, and related antibiotics
   3707..4295    +  rep_origin     ori: high-copy-number ColE1/pMB1/pBR322/pUC origin of replication
