[The description below was written by a language model from this plasmid's Addgene catalogue record and pLannotate feature annotations shown in this document.]
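Description:
CMV-R-GECO1 is a small mammalian expression plasmid (about 4.45 kb in the sequenced record) built on a customized backbone of roughly 3.2 kb. It is propagated in E. coli through a high-copy ColE1/pUC-type origin and selected with ampicillin via the β-lactamase gene and its native promoter. The feature table shows no complete mammalian selection cassette, only a short fragment of the SV40 promoter. This fits the depositor's remark that stable cell lines could not be made with this vector, so it is best regarded as a transient expression construct.

The payload is R-GECO1.0, a synthetic 1,254 bp coding sequence for a red, intensiometric, genetically encoded Ca2+ indicator, cloned between retained BamHI and EcoRI sites. Transcription is driven by the human cytomegalovirus immediate early enhancer and promoter and terminated by the bovine growth hormone polyadenylation signal. T7 and SP6 phage promoters flank the insert and can serve as priming sites. The annotated architecture follows the GCaMP design: a calmodulin-binding peptide from smooth muscle myosin light chain kinase, a central red fluorescent protein domain, and calmodulin. The automated annotation labels the central domain as a HyPerRed fragment. That label most likely reflects sequence similarity, since the record describes the sensor as a mutated derivative of the mApple-based analogue of GCaMP3, carrying a series of listed substitutions. Ca2+-dependent binding of calmodulin to the peptide alters the chromophore environment and changes red fluorescence intensity. A short match annotated as a truncated HIV-1 LTR next to the CMV promoter is probably incidental. The plasmid is intended for optical imaging of calcium dynamics in transfected mammalian cells.
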