Addgene plasmid #32444: CMV-R-GECO1
Purpose: Mammalian expression of Red fluorescent genetically encoded Ca2+ indicator for optical imaging
Depositing lab: Robert Campbell. Depositing organization: University of Alberta. Publication: An Expanded Palette of Genetically Encoded Ca2+ Indicators. Zhao Y, Araki S, Wu J, Teramoto T, Chang YF, Nakano M, Abdelfattah AS, Fujiwara M, Ishihara T, Nagai T, Campbell RE. Science. 2011 Sep 30;333(6051):1888-91. doi: 10.1126/science.1208592 PubMed 21903779.
Backbone
  Vector backbone: Customized Vector
  Backbone size w/o insert (bp): 3200
  Vector type: Mammalian Expression
Growth in bacteria
  Bacterial resistance: Ampicillin, 100 μg/mL
  Growth temperature: 37°C
  Growth strain: DH10B
  Copy number: High Copy
Gene/Insert
  Gene/Insert name: R-GECO1.0 (alt name: red intensiometric genetically encoded Ca2+-indicators for optical imaging)
  Species: synthetic construct
  Insert size (bp): 1254
  Mutation: Substitutions relative to the mApple-derived analogue of GCaMP3: T47A/L60P/E61V/S63V/E64S/R81G/K83R/Y134C/M158L/N164aD/V228A/ S290P/I366F/K380N/S404G/N414D/E430V
  GenBank ID: JN258411
  Promoter: CMV
  Cloning method: Restriction Enzyme; 5′ cloning site BamHI (not destroyed); 3′ cloning site EcoRI (not destroyed)
  Sequencing primers: 5′ TAATACGACTCACTATAGGG; 3′ TAGAAGGCACAGTCGAGG
Terms and licenses: Academic/Nonprofit Terms; Industry Terms: Not Available to Industry
Depositor comments: Note: Could not make stable cell line using this vector.
How to cite: CMV-R-GECO1 was a gift from Robert Campbell (Addgene plasmid # 32444)
