>Addgene plasmid #32444 | CMV-R-GECO1 | depositor partial sequence | sequence record 37226 | R-GECO1
ATGGTCGACTCTTCACGTCGTAAGTGGAATAAGGCAGGTCACGCAGTCAGAGCTATAGGTCGGCTGAGCT
CACCCGTGGTTTCCGAGCGGATGTACCCCGAGGACGGCGCCCTGAAGAGCGAGATCAAGAAGGGGCTGAG
GCTGAAGGACGGCGGCCACTACGCCGCCGAGGTCAAGACCACCTACAAGGCCAAGAAGCCCGTGCAGCTG
CCCGGCGCCTACATCGTCGACATCAAGTTGGACATCGTGTCCCACAACGAGGACTACACCATCGTGGAAC
AGTGCGAACGCGCCGAGGGCCGCCACTCCACCGGCGGCATGGACGAGCTGTACAAGGGAGGTACAGGCGG
GAGTCTGGTGAGCAAGGGCGAGGAGGATAACATGGCCATCATCAAGGAGTTCATGCGCTTCAAGGTGCAC
ATGGAGGGCTCCGTGAACGGCCACGAGTTCGAGATCGAGGGCGAGGGCGAGGGCCGCCCCTACGAGGCCT
TTCAGACCGCTAAGCTGAAGGTGACCAAGGGTGGCCCCCTGCCCTTCGCCTGGGACATCCTGTCCCCTCA
GTTCATGTACGGCTCCAAGGCCTACATTAAGCACCCAGCCGACATCCCCGACTACTTCAAGCTGTCCTTC
CCCGAGGGCTTCAGGTGGGAGCGCGTGATGAACTTCGAGGACGGCGGCATTATTCACGTTAACCAGGACT
CCTCCCTGCAGGACGGCGTATTCATCTACAAGGTGAAGCTGCGCGGCACCAACTTCCCCCCCGACGGCCC
CGTAATGCAGAAGAAGACCATGGGCTGGGAGGCTACGCGTGACCAACTGACTGAAGAGCAGATCGCAGAA
TTTAAAGAGGCTTTCTCCCTATTTGACAAGGACGGGGATGGGACGATAACAACCAAGGAGCTGGGGACGG
TGATGCGGTCTCTGGGGCAGAACCCCACAGAAGCAGAGCTGCAGGACATGATCAATGAAGTAGATGCCGA
CGGTGACGGCACATTCGACTTCCCTGAGTTCCTGACGATGATGGCAAGAAAAATGAATGACACAGACAGT
GAAGAGGAAATTAGAGAAGCGTTCCGCGTGTTTGATAAGGACGGCAATGGCTACATCGGCGCAGCAGAGC
TTCGCCACGTGATGACAGACCTTGGAGAGAAGTTAACAGATGAGGAGGTTGATGAAATGATCAGGGTAGC
AGACATCGATGGGGATGGTCAGGTAAACTACGAAGAGTTTGTACAAATGATGACAGCGAAGTAG
