>Addgene plasmid #32444 | CMV-R-GECO1 | addgene partial sequence | sequence record 61709 | BGH-rev 5'-TAGAAGGCACAGTCGAGG-3'
TATAGAATAGGGCCCTCTAGATGCATGCTCGAGCGGCCGCCAGTGTGATGGATATCTGCAGAATTCCTAC
TTCGCTGTCATCATTTGTACAAACTCTTCGTAGTTTACCTGACCATCCCCATCGATGTCTGCTACCCTGA
TCATTTCATCAACCTCCTCATCTGTTAACTTCTCTCCAAGGTCTGTCATCACGTGGCGAAGCTCTGCTGC
GCCGATGTAGCCATTGCCGTCCTTATCAAACACGCGGAACGCTTCTCTAATTTCCTCTTCACTGTCTGTG
TCATTCATTTTTCTTGCCATCATCGTCAGGAACTCAGGGAAGTCGAATGTGCCGTCACCGTCGGCATCTA
CTTCATTGATCATGTCCTGCAGCTCTGCTTCTGTGGGGTTCTGCCCCAGAGACCGCATCACCGTCCCCAG
CTCCTTGGTTGTTATCGTCCCATCCCCGTCCTTGTCAAATAGGGAGAAAGCCTCTTTAAATTCTGCGATC
TGCTCTTCAGTCAGTTGGTCACGCGTAGCCTCCCAGCCCATGGTCTTCTTCTGCATTACGGGGCCGTCGG
GGGGGAAGTTGGTGCCGCGCAGCTTCACCTTGTAGATGAATACGCCGTCCTGCAGGGAGGAGTCCTGGTT
AACGTGAATAATGCCGCCGTCCTCGAAGTTCATCACGCGCTCCCACCTGAAGCCCTCGGGGAAGGACAGC
TTGAAGTAGTCGGGGATGTCGGCTGGGTGCTTAATGTAGGCCTTGGAGCCGTACATGAACTGAGGGGACA
GGATGTCCCAGGCGAAGGGCAGGGGGCCACCCTTGGTCACCTTCAGCTTAGCGG
