>Addgene plasmid #32444 | CMV-R-GECO1 | addgene partial sequence | sequence record 62421 | T7 5'-TAATACGACTCACTATAGGG-3'
CCACCATGGTCGACTCATCACGTCGTAAGTGGAATAAGGCAGGTCACGCAGTCAGAGCTATAGGTCGGCT
GAGCTCACCCGTGGTTTCCGAGCGGATGTACCCCGAGGACGGCGCCCTGAAGAGCGAGATCAAGAAGGGG
CTGAGGCTGAAGGACGGCGGCCACTACGCCGCCGAGGTCAAGACCACCTACAAGGCCAAGAAGCCCGTGC
AGCTGCCCGGCGCCTACATCGTCGACATCAAGTTGGACATCGTGTCCCACAACGAGGACTACACCATCGT
GGAACAGTGCGAACGCGCCGAGGGCCGCCACTCCACCGGCGGCATGGACGAGCTGTACAAGGGAGGTACA
GGCGGGAGTCTGGTGAGCAAGGGCGAGGAGGATAACATGGCCATCATCAAGGAGTTCATGCGCTTCAAGG
TGCACATGGAGGGCTCCGTGAACGGCCACGAGTTCGAGATCGAGGGCGAGGGCGAGGGCCGCCCCTACGA
GGCCTTTCAGACCGCTAAGCTGAAGGTGACCAAGGGTGGCCCCCTGCCCTTCGCCTGGGACATCCTGTCC
CCTCAGTTCATGTACGGCTCCAAGGCCTACATTAAGCACCCAGCCGACATCCCCGACTACTTCAAGCTGT
CCTTCCCCGAGGGCTTCAGGTGGGAGCGCGTGATGAACTTCGAGGACGGCGGCATTATTCACGTTAACCA
GGACTCCTCCCTGCAG
